Addgene plasmid #159847: pCFJ2249 - [1-2] ENTR - Fluor - ce-GFP (1 intron, syntrons(3), no_atg, no_stop)
Purpose: Three-fragment Gateway compatible flourophore for expression in C. elegans
Depositing lab: Christian Froekjaer-Jensen. Depositing organization: King Abdullah University of Science and Technology (KAUST). Publication: Engineering rules that minimize germline silencing of transgenes in simple extrachromosomal arrays in C. elegans. Aljohani MD, El Mouridi S, Priyadarshini M, Vargas-Velazquez AM, Frokjaer-Jensen C. Nat Commun. 2020 Dec 9;11(1):6300. doi: 10.1038/s41467-020-19898-0. PubMed 33298957.
Backbone
  Vector backbone: pDONR221
  Vector type: Worm Expression
Growth in bacteria
  Bacterial resistance: Kanamycin, 50 μg/mL
  Growth temperature: 37°C
  Growth strain: DH5alpha
  Copy number: High Copy
Gene/Insert
  Gene/Insert name: [1-2] ENTR - Fluor - ce-GFP (1 intron, syntrons(3), no_atg, no_stop)
  Species: C. elegans (nematode)
  Mutation: Not applicable
  Cloning method: Gateway Cloning
Terms and licenses: Academic/Nonprofit Terms; Industry Terms: Not Available to Industry
Depositor comments: See www.wormbuilder.org for more information.
How to cite: pCFJ2249 - [1-2] ENTR - Fluor - ce-GFP (1 intron, syntrons(3), no_atg, no_stop) was a gift from Christian Froekjaer-Jensen (Addgene plasmid # 159847 ; http://n2t.net/addgene:159847 ; RRID:Addgene_159847)
