[The description below was written by a language model from this plasmid's Addgene catalogue record and pLannotate feature annotations shown in this document.]
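Description:
pCFJ2249 is a Gateway entry clone built on the pDONR221 backbone, supplying a C. elegans-adapted green fluorescent protein as the middle ([1-2]) module for three-fragment Gateway assembly of worm expression constructs. The 3.5 kb plasmid is maintained in E. coli at high copy through a ColE1/pUC-type origin and selected with kanamycin via the aph(3')-Ia resistance gene. Remaining backbone elements are typical of pDONR vectors: rrnB T1 and T2 transcription terminators that insulate the cloning region from read-through, a T7 promoter next to the insert, and short lacI and lacZα remnants with no functional role.

The payload lies between attL1 and attL2, the sites that recombine with matching attR sites in an LR reaction to place the fragment in the central position, between a promoter-containing entry clone and a 3' entry clone (typically a UTR or C-terminal element), in a destination vector. The automated annotation matches the coding region to an Aequorea victoria-derived GFP variant. According to the construct name, this is a worm-optimised "ce-GFP" that carries one intron and three "syntrons", presumably synthetic introns. It lacks both a start codon and a stop codon. It therefore cannot be expressed on its own and is meant to be read in frame with flanking sequences supplied by the other modules, as in a translational fusion. The entry clone contains no worm promoter or 3' UTR; these come from the partner fragments. The associated work concerns design rules for reducing germline silencing of transgenes carried on simple extrachromosomal arrays, and this plasmid serves as one fluorophore option in that modular toolkit.
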