Features (pLannotate 1.2.2; 10 found; start..end, strand, type, name):
     33..132     +  protein_bind   attL1: mutant version of attL; recombination site for the Gateway® LR reaction LR Clonase™
    227..1084    +  CDS            sg25: sg25 is a basic (constitutively fluorescent) green fluorescent protein published in 1997, derived from Aequorea victoria.
   1134..1233    -  protein_bind   attL2: mutant version of attL; recombination site for the Gateway® LR reaction LR Clonase™
   1251..1269    -  promoter       T7 promoter: promoter for bacteriophage T7 RNA polymerase
   1403..2212    +  CDS            KanR: aminoglycoside phosphotransferase; aph(3')-Ia; confers resistance to kanamycin in bacteria or G418 (Geneticin®) in eukaryotes
   2359..2947    +  rep_origin     ori: high-copy-number ColE1/pMB1/pBR322/pUC origin of replication
   3130..3222    +  CDS            lacI (fragment): lac repressor; lacI; The lac repressor binds to the lac operator to inhibit transcription in E. coli. This inhibition can be relieved by adding lactose or isopropyl-β-D-thiogalactopyranoside (IPTG).
   3277..3304    -  terminator     rrnB T2 terminator: transcription terminator T2 from the E. coli rrnB gene
   3436..3479    +  terminator     rrnB T1 terminator: Escherichia coli rrnB; transcription terminator T1 from the E. coli rrnB gene
   3526..17      -  CDS            lacZα (fragment) (across the origin): LacZα fragment of β-galactosidase; lacZ fragment
>Addgene plasmid #159847 | pCFJ2249 - [1-2] ENTR - Fluor - ce-GFP (1 intron, syntrons(3), no_atg, no_stop) | addgene full sequence | sequence record 318005 | Addgene NGS Result
GTAAAACGACGGCCAGTCTTAAGCTCGGGCCCCAAATAATGATTTTATTTTGACTGATAGTGACCTGTTC
GTTGCAACAAATTGATAAGCAATGCTTTCTTATAATGCCAACTTTGTACAAAAAAGCAGGCTCGGCCGGC
AGTACTAGCGGTGGCAGTGGAGGTACCGGCGGAAGCAGTTCCAAGGTAACACTTAGTTTTTGTTGCTCTG
TTTAAAAATTAATTTTAAGGGAGAGGAGCTGTTCACCGGAGTCGTCCCAATCCTCGTCGAGCTCGACGGG
GACGTCAACGGACACAAGTTCTCCGTGTCCGGAGAGGGAGAGGGAGATGCCACCTACGGAAAGCTCACCC
TCAAGTTCATCTGCACCACCGGAAAGCTCCCAGTCCCATGGCCAACCCTCGTCACCACCTTCTGCTACGG
AGTCCAATGCTTCTCCCGTTACCCAGGTAAGTTTTCTTGAGACCTTTACTAACTAACTAGGTCTCATAGA
TTTTCAGACCACATGAAGCGTCACGACTTCTTCAAGTCCGCCATGCCAGAGGGATACGTCCAAGAGCGTA
CCATCTTCTTCAAGGACGACGGAAACTACAAGGTAAGTTATGTAGAGACCTTTACTAACTAACTAGGTCT
CAAACATTTTCAGACCCGTGCCGAGGTCAAGTTCGAGGGAGACACCCTCGTCAACCGTATCGAGCTCAAG
GGAATCGACTTCAAGGAGGACGGTAACATCCTGGGACACAAGCTGGAGTACAACTACAACTCCCACAACG
TCTACATCATGGCCGACAAGCAAAAGAACGGAATCAAGGTCAACTTCAAGGTAAGTTCTTTAGAGACCTT
TACTAACTAACTAGGTCTCAGTAATTTTCAGATCCGTCACAACATCGAGGACGGATCGGTCCAACTCGCC
GACCACTACCAACAAAACACCCCAATCGGTGACGGACCAGTCCTCCTCCCAGACAACCACTACCTCTCCA
CCCAATCCGCCCTCTCCAAGGACCCAAACGAGAAGCGTGACCACATGGTCCTCCTCGAGTTCGTCACCGC
CGCCGGAATCACCCACGGAATGGACGAGCTCTACAAGGGTGGCACAGGAGGAACGGGCGGTAGTGGAGGC
ACTGGTGCCGGCAACCCAGCTTTCTTGTACAAAGTTGGCATTATAAGAAAGCATTGCTTATCAATTTGTT
GCAACGAACAGGTCACTATCAGTCAAAATAAAATCATTATTTGCCATCCAGCTGATATCCCCTATAGTGA
GTCGTATTACATGGTCATAGCTGTTTCCTGGCAGCTCTGGCCCGTGTCTCAAAATCTCTGATGTTACATT
GCACAAGATAAAAATATATCATCATGAACAATAAAACTGTCTGCTTACATAAACAGTAATACAAGGGGTG
TTATGAGCCATATTCAACGGGAAACGTCGAGGCCGCGATTAAATTCCAACATGGATGCTGATTTATATGG
GTATAAATGGGCTCGCGATAATGTCGGGCAATCAGGTGCGACAATCTATCGCTTGTATGGGAAGCCCGAT
GCGCCAGAGTTGTTTCTGAAACATGGCAAAGGTAGCGTTGCCAATGATGTTACAGATGAGATGGTCAGAC
TAAACTGGCTGACGGAATTTATGCCTCTTCCGACCATCAAGCATTTTATCCGTACTCCTGATGATGCATG
GTTACTCACCACTGCGATCCCCGGAAAAACAGCATTCCAGGTATTAGAAGAATATCCTGATTCAGGTGAA
AATATTGTTGATGCGCTGGCAGTGTTCCTGCGCCGGTTGCATTCGATTCCTGTTTGTAATTGTCCTTTTA
ACAGCGATCGCGTATTTCGCCTCGCTCAGGCGCAATCACGAATGAATAACGGTTTGGTTGATGCGAGTGA
TTTTGATGACGAGCGTAATGGCTGGCCTGTTGAACAAGTCTGGAAAGAAATGCATAAACTTTTGCCATTC
TCACCGGATTCAGTCGTCACTCATGGTGATTTCTCACTTGATAACCTTATTTTTGACGAGGGGAAATTAA
TAGGTTGTATTGATGTTGGACGAGTCGGAATCGCAGACCGATACCAGGATCTTGCCATCCTATGGAACTG
CCTCGGTGAGTTTTCTCCTTCATTACAGAAACGGCTTTTTCAAAAATATGGTATTGATAATCCTGATATG
AATAAATTGCAGTTTCATTTGATGCTCGATGAGTTTTTCTAATCAGAATTGGTTAATTGGTTGTAACACT
GGCAGAGCATTACGCTGACTTGACGGGACGGCGCAAGCTCATGACCAAAATCCCTTAACGTGAGTTACGC
GTCGTTCCACTGAGCGTCAGACCCCGTAGAAAAGATCAAAGGATCTTCTTGAGATCCTTTTTTTCTGCGC
GTAATCTGCTGCTTGCAAACAAAAAAACCACCGCTACCAGCGGTGGTTTGTTTGCCGGATCAAGAGCTAC
CAACTCTTTTTCCGAAGGTAACTGGCTTCAGCAGAGCGCAGATACCAAATACTGTTCTTCTAGTGTAGCC
GTAGTTAGGCCACCACTTCAAGAACTCTGTAGCACCGCCTACATACCTCGCTCTGCTAATCCTGTTACCA
GTGGCTGCTGCCAGTGGCGATAAGTCGTGTCTTACCGGGTTGGACTCAAGACGATAGTTACCGGATAAGG
CGCAGCGGTCGGGCTGAACGGGGGGTTCGTGCACACAGCCCAGCTTGGAGCGAACGACCTACACCGAACT
GAGATACCTACAGCGTGAGCTATGAGAAAGCGCCACGCTTCCCGAAGGGAGAAAGGCGGACAGGTATCCG
GTAAGCGGCAGGGTCGGAACAGGAGAGCGCACGAGGGAGCTTCCAGGGGGAAACGCCTGGTATCTTTATA
GTCCTGTCGGGTTTCGCCACCTCTGACTTGAGCGTCGATTTTTGTGATGCTCGTCAGGGGGGCGGAGCCT
ATGGAAAAACGCCAGCAACGCGGCCTTTTTACGGTTCCTGGCCTTTTGCTGGCCTTTTGCTCACATGTTC
TTTCCTGCGTTATCCCCTGATTCTGTGGATAACCGTATTACCGCCTTTGAGTGAGCTGATACCGCTCGCC
GCAGCCGAACGACCGAGCGCAGCGAGTCAGTGAGCGAGGAAGCGGAAGAGCGCCCAATACGCAAACCGCC
TCTCCCCGCGCGTTGGCCGATTCATTAATGCAGCTGGCACGACAGGTTTCCCGACTGGAAAGCGGGCAGT
GAGCGCAACGCAATTAATACGCGTACCGCTAGCCAGGAAGAGTTTGTAGAAACGCAAAAAGGCCATCCGT
CAGGATGGCCTTCTGCTTAGTTTGATGCCTGGCAGTTTATGGCGGGCGTCCTGCCCGCCACCCTCCGGGC
CGTTGCTTCACAACGTTCAAATCCGCTCCCGGCGGATTTGTCCTACTCAGGAGAGCGTTCACCGACAAAC
AACAGATAAAACGAAAGGCCCAGTCTTCCGACTGAGCCTTTCGTTTTATTTGATGCCTGGCAGTTCCCTA
CTCTCGCGTTAACGCTAGCATGGATGTTTTCCCAGTCACGACGTT
